>Addgene plasmid #83161 | Hs.KRAS4b Y40F | depositor full sequence | sequence record 158124 | Full Sequence
TTAACGCTAGCATGGATGTTTTCCCAGTCACGACGTTGTAAAACGACGGCCAGTCTTAAAATTCGAGCTC
GGTCCGAGGATCCGAAATAATGATTTTATTTTGACTGATAGTGACCTGTTCGTTGCAACAAATTGATAAG
CAATGCTTTTTTATAATGCCAACTTTGTACAAAAAAGTTGGCACCATGACTGAATATAAACTTGTGGTAG
TTGGAGCTGGTGGCGTAGGCAAGAGTGCCTTGACGATACAGCTAATTCAGAATCATTTTGTGGACGAATA
TGATCCAACAATAGAGGATTCCTTCAGGAAGCAAGTAGTAATTGATGGAGAAACCTGTCTCTTGGATATT
CTCGACACAGCAGGTCAAGAGGAGTACAGTGCAATGAGGGACCAGTACATGAGGACTGGGGAGGGCTTTC
TTTGTGTATTTGCCATAAATAATACTAAATCATTTGAAGATATTCACCATTATAGAGAACAAATTAAAAG
AGTTAAGGACTCTGAAGATGTACCTATGGTCCTAGTAGGAAATAAATGTGATTTGCCTTCTAGAACAGTA
GACACAAAACAGGCTCAGGACTTAGCAAGAAGTTATGGAATTCCTTTTATTGAAACATCAGCAAAGACAA
GACAGGGTGTTGATGATGCCTTCTATACATTAGTTCGAGAAATTCGAAAACATAAAGAAAAGATGAGCAA
AGATGGTAAAAAGAAGAAAAAGAAGTCAAAGACAAAGTGTGTAATTATGTAATCAACTTTCTTGTACAAA
GTTGGCATTATAGGAAAGCATTGCTTATCAATTTGTTGCAACGAACAGGTCACTATCAGTCAAAATAAAA
TCATTATTTGCATGCAAGCTTAGATCCTCTAGACCAGCCAGGACAGAAATGCCTCGACTTCGCTGCTACC
CAAGGTTGCCGGGTGACGCACACCGTGGAAACGGATGAAGGCACGAACCCAGTGGACATAAGCCTGTTCG
GTTCGTAAGCTGTAATGCAAGTAGCGTATGCGCTCACGCAACTGGTCCAGAACCTTGACCGAACGCAGCG
GTGGTAACGGCGCAGTGGCGGTTTTCATGGCTTGTTATGACTGTTTTTTTGGGGTACAGTCTATGCCTCG
GGCATCCAAGCAGCAAGCGCGTTACGCCGTGGGTCGATGTTTGATGTTATGGAGCAGCAACGATGTTACG
CAGCAGGGCAGTCGCCCTAAAACAAAGTTAAACATTATGAGGGAAGCGGTGATCGCCGAAGTATCGACTC
AACTATCAGAGGTAGTTGGCGTCATCGAGCGCCATCTCGAACCGACGTTGCTGGCCGTACATTTGTACGG
CTCCGCAGTGGATGGCGGCCTGAAGCCACACAGTGATATTGATTTGCTGGTTACGGTGACCGTAAGGCTT
GATGAAACAACGCGGCGAGCTTTGATCAACGACCTTTTGGAAACTTCGGCTTCCCCTGGAGAGAGCGAGA
TTCTCCGCGCTGTAGAAGTCACCATTGTTGTGCACGACGACATCATTCCGTGGCGTTATCCAGCTAAGCG
CGAACTGCAATTTGGAGAATGGCAGCGCAATGACATTCTTGCAGGTATCTTCGAGCCAGCCACGATCGAC
ATTGATCTGGCTATCTTGCTGACAAAAGCAAGAGAACATAGCGTTGCCTTGGTAGGTCCAGCGGCGGAGG
AACTCTTTGATCCGGTTCCTGAACAGGATCTATTTGAGGCGCTAAATGAAACCTTAACGCTATGGAACTC
GCCGCCCGACTGGGCTGGCGATGAGCGAAATGTAGTGCTTACGTTGTCCCGCATTTGGTACAGCGCAGTA
ACCGGCAAAATCGCGCCGAAGGATGTCGCTGCCGACTGGGCAATGGAGCGCCTGCCGGCCCAGTATCAGC
CCGTCATACTTGAAGCTAGACAGGCTTATCTTGGACAAGAAGAAGATCGCTTGGCCTCGCGCGCAGATCA
GTTGGAAGAATTTGTCCACTACGTGAAAGGCGAGATCACCAAGGTAGTCGGCAAATAACCCTCGAGCCAC
CCATGACCAAAATCCCTTAACGTGAGTTACGCGTCGTTCCACTGAGCGTCAGACCCCGTAGAAAAGATCA
AAGGATCTTCTTGAGATCCTTTTTTTCTGCGCGTAATCTGCTGCTTGCAAACAAAAAAACCACCGCTACC
AGCGGTGGTTTGTTTGCCGGATCAAGAGCTACCAACTCTTTTTCCGAAGGTAACTGGCTTCAGCAGAGCG
CAGATACCAAATACTGTCCTTCTAGTGTAGCCGTAGTTAGGCCACCACTTCAAGAACTCTGTAGCACCGC
CTACATACCTCGCTCTGCTAATCCTGTTACCAGTGGCTGCTGCCAGTGGCGATAAGTCGTGTCTTACCGG
GTTGGACTCAAGACGATAGTTACCGGATAAGGCGCAGCGGTCGGGCTGAACGGGGGGTTCGTGCACACAG
CCCAGCTTGGAGCGAACGACCTACACCGAACTGAGATACCTACAGCGTGAGCATTGAGAAAGCGCCACGC
TTCCCGAAGGGAGAAAGGCGGACAGGTATCCGGTAAGCGGCAGGGTCGGAACAGGAGAGCGCACGAGGGA
GCTTCCAGGGGGAAACGCCTGGTATCTTTATAGTCCTGTCGGGTTTCGCCACCTCTGACTTGAGCGTCGA
TTTTTGTGATGCTCGTCAGGGGGGCGGAGCCTATGGAAAAACGCCAGCAACGCGGCCTTTTTACGGTTCC
TGGCCTTTTGCTGGCCTTTTGCTCACATGTTCTTTCCTGCGTTATCCCCTGATTCTGTGGATAACCGTAT
TACCGCCTTTGAGTGAGCTGATACCGCTCGCCGCAGCCGAACGACCGAGCGCAGCGAGTCAGTGAGCGAG
GAAGCGGAAGAGCGCCCAATACGCAAACCGCCTCTCCCCGCGCGTTGGCCGATTCATTAATGCAGCTGGC
ACGACAGGTTTCCCGACTGGAAAGCGGGCAGTGAGCGCAACGCAATTAATACGCGTACCGCTAGCCAGGA
AGAGTTTGTAGAAACGCAAAAAGGCCATCCGTCAGGATGGCCTTCTGCTTAGTTTGATGCCTGGCAGTTT
ATGGCGGGCGTCCTGCCCGCCACCCTCCGGGCCGTTGCTTCACAACGTTCAAATCCGCTCCCGGCGGATT
TGTCCTACTCAGGAGAGCGTTCACCGACAAACAACAGATAAAACGAAAGGCCCAGTCTTCCGACTGAGCC
TTTCGTTTTATTTGATGCCTGGCAGTTCCCTACTCTCGCG
Features (pLannotate 1.2.2; 11 found; start..end, strand, type, name):
     18..54      -  CDS            lacZα (fragment): LacZα fragment of β-galactosidase; lacZ fragment
     85..180     +  protein_bind   attL3: mutant version of attL; recombination site for the Gateway® LR reaction LR Clonase™
    186..752     +  CDS            K-Ras: human small GTPase proto-oncoprotein
    757..850     -  protein_bind   attL2 (fragment): mutant version of attL; recombination site for the Gateway® LR reaction LR Clonase™
    965..988     +  promoter       Pc promoter (fragment): intI1 (promoter lies within the coding sequence); class 1 integron promoter
   1164..1220    +  CDS            GmR (fragment): gentamycin acetyltransferase; aacC1; confers resistance to gentamycin
   1227..2018    +  CDS            SmR: aminoglycoside adenylyltransferase (Murphy, 1985); aadA; confers resistance to spectinomycin and streptomycin
   2111..2699    +  rep_origin     ori: high-copy-number ColE1/pMB1/pBR322/pUC origin of replication
   2882..2974    +  CDS            lacI (fragment): lac repressor; lacI; The lac repressor binds to the lac operator to inhibit transcription in E. coli. This inhibition can be relieved by adding lactose or isopropyl-β-D-thiogalactopyranoside (IPTG).
   3029..3056    -  terminator     rrnB T2 terminator: transcription terminator T2 from the E. coli rrnB gene
   3188..3231    +  terminator     rrnB T1 terminator: Escherichia coli rrnB; transcription terminator T1 from the E. coli rrnB gene
