[The description below was written by a language model from this plasmid's Addgene catalogue record and pLannotate feature annotations shown in this document.]
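Description:
Hs.KRAS4b Y40F is a Gateway entry clone built on the pDonor-255 backbone, carrying the open reading frame of the human KRAS4B isoform with a tyrosine-to-phenylalanine substitution at residue 40. The plasmid totals about 3.3 kb, of which the 567 bp K-Ras coding sequence is the insert. It is a bacterial propagation vector only. Replication relies on a high-copy ColE1/pUC-type origin, and selection is by spectinomycin through the aadA (SmR) aminoglycoside adenylyltransferase gene. The short Pc integron promoter and gentamicin acetyltransferase fragments annotated just upstream of aadA are partial matches, probably remnants of the resistance cassette. The brief lacZα and lacI fragments likewise appear to be backbone remnants with no evident function. rrnB T1 and T2 terminators lie upstream of the cloning region, where they would help insulate the insert from read-through transcription.

The KRAS ORF is flanked by attL-type recombination sites, which the automated annotation labels as attL3 on the 5′ side and a partial attL2 on the 3′ side. These sites allow the insert to be moved by an LR Clonase reaction into compatible Gateway destination vectors. No promoter drives the ORF in the entry clone itself, so expression elements, tags and host specificity come from whichever destination vector is chosen. The ORF retains its stop codon, making the clone suitable for expressing native, untagged protein or N-terminal fusions, but not C-terminal fusions. The record does not state why the Y40F mutation was made. The clone serves as a source for building expression constructs of this KRAS4b variant.
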