Addgene plasmid #83161: Hs.KRAS4b Y40F
Purpose: Gateway ORF Entry clone of human KRAS4B [NM_004985.4 ] with stop codon (for native or N-terminal fusions), Y40F mutation
Depositing lab: Dominic Esposito. Depositing organization: National Cancer Institute (NCI).
Backbone
  Vector backbone: pDonor-255
  Backbone size w/o insert (bp): 2693
  Vector type: Gateway Entry Clone
Growth in bacteria
  Bacterial resistance: Spectinomycin, 50 μg/mL
  Growth temperature: 37°C
  Growth strain: DH10B
  Copy number: High Copy
Gene/Insert
  Gene/Insert name: KRAS
  Species: H. sapiens (human)
  Insert size (bp): 567
  Mutation: Y40F
  GenBank ID: NM_004985.4
  Entrez Gene: KRAS (a.k.a. 'C-K-RAS, C-K-RAS, CFC2, K-RAS2A, K-RAS2B, K-RAS4A, K-RAS4B, K-Ras, K-Ras 2, KI-RAS, KRAS1, KRAS2, NS, NS3, OES, RALD, RASK2, c-Ki-ras, c-Ki-ras2)
  Cloning method: Gateway Cloning
  Sequencing primers: 5′ M13F 23-mer (5'-CCCAGTCACGACGTTGTAAAACG); 3′ attLR 23-mer (5'-TAACATCAGAGATTTTGAGACAC)
Terms and licenses: Academic/Nonprofit Terms; Industry Terms: Not Available to Industry
How to cite: Hs.KRAS4b Y40F was a gift from Dominic Esposito (Addgene plasmid # 83161 ; http://n2t.net/addgene:83161 ; RRID:Addgene_83161)
