>Addgene plasmid #83161 | Hs.KRAS4b Y40F | addgene partial sequence | sequence record 159201 | M13pUC-Fwd 5'-CCCAGTCACGACGTTGTAAAACG-3'
AATTCGAGCTCGGTCCGAGGATCCGAAATAATGATTTTATTTTGACTGATAGTGACCTGTTCGTTGCAAC
AAATTGATAAGCAATGCTTTTTTATAATGCCAACTTTGTACAAAAAAGTTGGCACCATGACTGAATATAA
ACTTGTGGTAGTTGGAGCTGGTGGCGTAGGCAAGAGTGCCTTGACGATACAGCTAATTCAGAATCATTTT
GTGGACGAATATGATCCAACAATAGAGGATTCCTTCAGGAAGCAAGTAGTAATTGATGGAGAAACCTGTC
TCTTGGATATTCTCGACACAGCAGGTCAAGAGGAGTACAGTGCAATGAGGGACCAGTACATGAGGACTGG
GGAGGGCTTTCTTTGTGTATTTGCCATAAATAATACTAAATCATTTGAAGATATTCACCATTATAGAGAA
CAAATTAAAAGAGTTAAGGACTCTGAAGATGTACCTATGGTCCTAGTAGGAAATAAATGTGATTTGCCTT
CTAGAACAGTAGACACAAAACAGGCTCAGGACTTAGCAAGAAGTTATGGAATTCCTTTTATTGAAACATC
AGCAAAGACAAGACAGGGTGTTGATGATGCCTTCTATACATTAGTTCGAGAAATTCGAAAACATAAAGAA
AAGATGAGCAAAGATGGTAAAAAGAAGAAAAAGAAGTCAAAGACAAAGTGTGTAATTATGTAATCAACTT
TCTTGTACAAAGTTGGCATTATAGGAAAGCATTGCTTATCAATTTGTTGCAACGAACAGGTCACTATCAG
